Addgene plasmid #145148: pcDNA3-sACE2v1
Purpose: Mammalian expression plasmid for soluble ACE2 (protease domain) high affinity variant 1
Depositing lab: Erik Procko. Depositing organization: University of Illinois at Urbana-Champaign. Publication: Engineering human ACE2 to optimize binding to the spike protein of SARS coronavirus 2. Chan KK, Dorosky D, Sharma P, Abbasi SA, Dye JM, Kranz DM, Herbert AS, Procko E. Science. 2020 Sep 4;369(6508):1261-1265. doi: 10.1126/science.abc0870. Epub 2020 Aug 4. PubMed 32753553.
Backbone
  Vector backbone: pcDNA3.1(+)
  Backbone manufacturer: Invitrogen
  Backbone size w/o insert (bp): 5332
  Total vector size (bp): 7207
  Vector type: Mammalian Expression
  Selectable markers: Neomycin (select with G418)
Growth in bacteria
  Bacterial resistance: Ampicillin, 100 μg/mL
  Growth temperature: 37°C
  Growth strain: DH5alpha
  Copy number: High Copy
Gene/Insert
  Gene/Insert name: Angiotensin-converting enzyme 2 (alt names: ACE2; peptidyl-dipeptidase A)
  Species: H. sapiens (human)
  Insert size (bp): 1875
  Mutation: Extracellular, soluble protease domain (a.a. M1-D615) with mutations H34A, T92Q, Q325P, A386L
  GenBank ID: NM_021804.1
  Entrez Gene: ACE2 (a.k.a. ACEH)
  Promoter: CMV
  Cloning method: Restriction Enzyme; 5′ cloning site NheI (not destroyed); 3′ cloning site XhoI (not destroyed)
  Sequencing primers: 5′ CMV-fwd; 3′ BGH-rev
Terms and licenses: Academic/Nonprofit Terms; Industry Terms: Not Available to Industry
Depositor comments: Please visit https://www.biorxiv.org/content/10.1101/2020.03.16.994236v1 for BioRxiv preprint.
How to cite: pcDNA3-sACE2v1 was a gift from Erik Procko (Addgene plasmid # 145148 ; http://n2t.net/addgene:145148 ; RRID:Addgene_145148)
