[The description below was written by a language model from this plasmid's Addgene catalogue record and pLannotate feature annotations shown in this document.]
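Description:
pcDNA3-sACE2v1 is a mammalian expression plasmid of about 7.2 kb built on the pcDNA3.1(+) backbone. It encodes a soluble, engineered form of human angiotensin-converting enzyme 2 (ACE2). The insert covers residues M1 to D615, which make up the extracellular protease domain without the transmembrane anchor, so the protein is expected to be secreted rather than held at the cell surface. It carries four substitutions (H34A, T92Q, Q325P and A386L) that define "high affinity variant 1", one of a series of ACE2 variants engineered for stronger binding to the SARS-CoV-2 spike protein. The record lists no epitope or purification tag, and none appears in the feature table.

The coding sequence was cloned between NheI and XhoI sites, both retained. It lies downstream of the human cytomegalovirus immediate early enhancer and promoter and upstream of the bovine growth hormone polyadenylation signal, which gives strong constitutive expression in transfected mammalian cells. A T7 promoter just upstream of the insert allows in vitro transcription. A separate cassette, with the SV40 enhancer/early promoter driving the neomycin phosphotransferase gene and an SV40 poly(A) signal, allows G418 selection of stable cell lines. In E. coli the plasmid is maintained by a high-copy ColE1/pUC-type origin and selected with ampicillin through β-lactamase. An f1 origin is also present for single-stranded DNA production. Several short annotations, including the HIV-1 LTR, ble, lacI and bom fragments, are probably backbone remnants or sequence-similarity matches rather than functional elements. The plasmid is typically used to produce soluble ACE2 for spike-binding studies and for evaluation as a decoy receptor.
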