Features (pLannotate 1.2.2; 20 found; start..end, strand, type, name):
    100..479     +  enhancer       CMV enhancer: human cytomegalovirus immediate early enhancer
    480..683     +  promoter       CMV promoter: human cytomegalovirus (CMV) immediate early promoter
    679..712     +  LTR            5' LTR (truncated) (fragment): truncated 5' long terminal repeat (LTR) from HIV-1
    728..746     +  promoter       T7 promoter: promoter for bacteriophage T7 RNA polymerase
    772..2622    +  CDS            ACE2 (fragment): ACE2_HUMAN - Experimental evidence at protein level: Swiss-Prot protein existence level 1. [Isoform 2]: (Microbial infection) Non-functional as a receptor for human coronavirus SARS-CoV-2. From Homo sapiens (Human).
   2672..2896    +  polyA_signal   bGH poly(A) signal: bovine growth hormone polyadenylation signal
   2900..2921    +  promoter       SV40 promoter (fragment): SV40 enhancer and early promoter
   2942..3370    +  rep_origin     f1 ori (sequence partly withheld): f1 bacteriophage origin of replication; arrow indicates direction of (+) strand synthesis
   3384..3713    +  promoter       SV40 promoter: SV40 enhancer and early promoter
   3780..4571    +  CDS            neo: KKA2_KLEPN - Also known as kan, nptII. Experimental evidence at protein level: Swiss-Prot protein existence level 1. Resistance to kanamycin, neomycin, paromomycin, ribostamycin, butirosin and gentamicin B. From Klebsiella pneumoniae.
   4595..4753    +  CDS            ble (fragment): BLE_KLEPN - Experimental evidence at protein level: Swiss-Prot protein existence level 1. Binding protein with a strong affinity to the bleomycin family of antibiotics. Binds to CL990; an antimitotic-antibiotic compound. From Klebsiella pneumoniae.
   4748..4869    +  polyA_signal   SV40 poly(A) signal: SV40 polyadenylation signal
   4942..4958    -  protein_bind   lac operator: The lac repressor binds to the lac operator to inhibit transcription in E. coli. This inhibition can be relieved by adding lactose or isopropyl-β-D-thiogalactopyranoside (IPTG). lac repressor encoded by lacI
   4966..4996    -  promoter       lac promoter: promoter for the E. coli lac operon
   5011..5032    -  protein_bind   CAP binding site: CAP binding activates transcription in the presence of cAMP. E. coli catabolite activator protein
   5045..5137    -  CDS            lacI (fragment): lac repressor; lacI; The lac repressor binds to the lac operator to inhibit transcription in E. coli. This inhibition can be relieved by adding lactose or isopropyl-β-D-thiogalactopyranoside (IPTG).
   5320..5908    -  rep_origin     ori: high-copy-number ColE1/pMB1/pBR322/pUC origin of replication
   6079..6939    -  CDS            AmpR: β-lactamase; bla; confers resistance to ampicillin, carbenicillin, and related antibiotics
   6940..7044    -  promoter       AmpR promoter: bla
   7103..7155    -  misc_feature   bom (fragment): basis of mobility region from pBR322
>Addgene plasmid #145148 | pcDNA3-sACE2v1 | addgene full sequence | sequence record 292584 | Addgene NGS Result
CTACAACAAGGCAAGGCTTGACCGACAATTGCATGAAGAATCTGCTTAGGGTTAGGCGTTTTGCGCTGCT
TCGCGATGTACGGGCCAGATATACGCGTTGACATTGATTATTGACTAGTTATTAATAGTAATCAATTACG
GGGTCATTAGTTCATAGCCCATATATGGAGTTCCGCGTTACATAACTTACGGTAAATGGCCCGCCTGGCT
GACCGCCCAACGACCCCCGCCCATTGACGTCAATAATGACGTATGTTCCCATAGTAACGCCAATAGGGAC
TTTCCATTGACGTCAATGGGTGGAGTATTTACGGTAAACTGCCCACTTGGCAGTACATCAAGTGTATCAT
ATGCCAAGTACGCCCCCTATTGACGTCAATGACGGTAAATGGCCCGCCTGGCATTATGCCCAGTACATGA
CCTTATGGGACTTTCCTACTTGGCAGTACATCTACGTATTAGTCATCGCTATTACCATGGTGATGCGGTT
TTGGCAGTACATCAATGGGCGTGGATAGCGGTTTGACTCACGGGGATTTCCAAGTCTCCACCCCATTGAC
GTCAATGGGAGTTTGTTTTGGCACCAAAATCAACGGGACTTTCCAAAATGTCGTAACAACTCCGCCCCAT
TGACGCAAATGGGCGGTAGGCGTGTACGGTGGGAGGTCTATATAAGCAGAGCTCTCTGGCTAACTAGAGA
ACCCACTGCTTACTGGCTTATCGAAATTAATACGACTCACTATAGGGAGACCCAAGCTGGCTAGCGCCAC
CATGTCAAGCTCTTCCTGGCTCCTTCTCAGCCTTGTTGCTGTAACTGCTGCTCAGTCCACCATTGAGGAA
CAGGCCAAGACATTTTTGGACAAGTTTAACGCCGAAGCCGAAGACCTGTTCTATCAAAGTTCACTTGCTT
CTTGGAATTATAACACCAATATTACTGAAGAGAATGTCCAAAACATGAATAATGCTGGGGACAAATGGTC
TGCCTTTTTAAAGGAACAGTCCACACTTGCCCAAATGTATCCACTACAAGAAATTCAGAATCTCCAAGTC
AAGCTTCAGCTGCAGGCTCTTCAGCAAAATGGGTCTTCAGTGCTCTCAGAAGACAAGAGCAAACGGTTGA
ACACAATTCTAAATACAATGAGCACCATCTACAGTACTGGAAAAGTTTGTAACCCAGATAATCCACAAGA
ATGCTTATTACTTGAACCAGGTTTGAATGAAATAATGGCAAACAGTTTAGACTACAATGAGAGGCTCTGG
GCTTGGGAAAGCTGGAGATCTGAGGTCGGCAAGCAGCTGAGGCCATTATATGAAGAGTATGTGGTCTTGA
AAAATGAGATGGCAAGAGCAAATCATTATGAGGACTATGGGGATTATTGGAGAGGAGACTATGAAGTAAA
TGGGGTAGATGGCTATGACTACAGCCGCGGCCAGTTGATTGAAGATGTGGAACATACCTTTGAAGAGATT
AAACCATTATATGAACATCTTCATGCCTATGTGAGGGCAAAGTTGATGAATGCCTATCCTTCCTATATCA
GTCCAATTGGATGCCTCCCTGCTCATTTGCTTGGTGATATGTGGGGTAGATTTTGGACAAATCTGTACTC
TTTGACAGTTCCCTTTGGACAGAAACCAAACATAGATGTTACTGATGCAATGGTGGACCAGGCCTGGGAT
GCACAGAGAATATTCAAGGAGGCCGAGAAGTTCTTTGTATCTGTTGGTCTTCCTAATATGACTCCAGGAT
TCTGGGAAAATTCCATGCTAACGGACCCAGGAAATGTTCAGAAAGCAGTCTGCCATCCCACAGCTTGGGA
CCTGGGGAAGGGCGACTTCAGGATTCTTATGTGCACAAAGGTGACAATGGACGACTTCCTGACAGCTCAT
CATGAGATGGGGCATATCCAGTATGATATGGCATATCTTGCACAACCTTTTCTGCTAAGAAATGGAGCTA
ATGAAGGATTCCATGAAGCTGTTGGGGAAATCATGTCACTTTCTGCAGCCACACCTAAGCATTTAAAATC
CATTGGTCTTCTGTCACCCGATTTTCAAGAAGACAATGAAACAGAAATAAACTTCCTGCTCAAACAAGCA
CTCACGATTGTTGGGACTCTGCCATTTACTTACATGTTAGAGAAGTGGAGGTGGATGGTCTTTAAAGGGG
AAATTCCCAAAGACCAGTGGATGAAAAAGTGGTGGGAGATGAAGCGAGAGATAGTTGGGGTGGTGGAACC
TGTGCCCCATGATGAAACATACTGTGACCCCGCATCTCTGTTCCATGTTTCTAATGATTACTCATTCATT
CGATATTACACAAGGACCCTTTACCAATTCCAGTTTCAAGAAGCACTTTGTCAAGCAGCTAAACATGAAG
GCCCTCTGCACAAATGTGACATCTCAAACTCTACAGAAGCTGGACAGAAACTGTTCAATATGCTGAGGCT
TGGAAAATCAGAACCCTGGACCCTAGCATTGGAAAATGTTGTAGGAGCAAAGAACATGAATGTAAGGCCA
CTGCTCAACTACTTTGAGCCCTTATTTACCTGGCTGAAAGACCAGAACAAGAATTCTTTTGTGGGATGGA
GTACCGACTGGAGTCCATATGCAGACGGATCCTGATAACTCGAGTCTAGAGGGCCCGTTTAAACCCGCTG
ATCAGCCTCGACTGTGCCTTCTAGTTGCCAGCCATCTGTTGTTTGCCCCTCCCCCGTGCCTTCCTTGACC
CTGGAAGGTGCCACTCCCACTGTCCTTTCCTAATAAAATGAGGAAATTGCATCGCATTGTCTGAGTAGGT
GTCATTCTATTCTGGGGGGTGGGGTGGGGCAGGACAGCAAGGGGGAGGATTGGGAAGACAATAGCAGGCA
TGCTGGGGATGCGGTGGGCTCTATGGCTTCTGAGGCGGAAAGAACCAGCTGGGGCTCTAGGGGGTATCCC
C
[124 nt withheld, positions 2942-3065]
C
[91 nt withheld, positions 3067-3157]
A
[49 nt withheld, positions 3159-3207]
CCTTTGACGTTGGAGTCCACGTTCTTT
[37 nt withheld, positions 3235-3271]
ACCCTATCTCGGTCTATTCTTTTGATTTATAAGGGATTTTGCCGATTTCGGCCTATTGGTTAAAAAATGA
GCTGATTTAACAAAAATTTAACGCGAATTAATTCTGTGGAATGTGTGTCAGTTAGGGTGTGGAAAGTCCC
CAGGCTCCCCAGCAGGCAGAAGTATGCAAAGCATGCATCTCAATTAGTCAGCAACCAGGTGTGGAAAGTC
CCCAGGCTCCCCAGCAGGCAGAAGTATGCAAAGCATGCATCTCAATTAGTCAGCAACCATAGTCCCGCCC
CTAACTCCGCCCATCCCGCCCCTAACTCCGCCCAGTTCCGCCCATTCTCCGCCCCATGGCTGACTAATTT
TTTTTATTTATGCAGAGGCCGAGGCCGCCTCTGCCTCTGAGCTATTCCAGAAGTAGTGAGGAGGCTTTTT
TGGAGGCCTAGGCTTTTGCAAAAAGCTCCCGGGAGCTTGTATATCCATTTTCGGATCTGATCAAGAGACA
GGATGAGGATCGTTTCGCATGATTGAACAAGATGGATTGCACGCAGGTTCTCCGGCCGCTTGGGTGGAGA
GGCTATTCGGCTATGACTGGGCACAACAGACAATCGGCTGCTCTGATGCCGCCGTGTTCCGGCTGTCAGC
GCAGGGGCGCCCGGTTCTTTTTGTCAAGACCGACCTGTCCGGTGCCCTGAATGAACTGCAGGACGAGGCA
GCGCGGCTATCGTGGCTGGCCACGACGGGCGTTCCTTGCGCAGCTGTGCTCGACGTTGTCACTGAAGCGG
GAAGGGACTGGCTGCTATTGGGCGAAGTGCCGGGGCAGGATCTCCTGTCATCTCACCTTGCTCCTGCCGA
GAAAGTATCCATCATGGCTGATGCAATGCGGCGGCTGCATACGCTTGATCCGGCTACCTGCCCATTCGAC
CACCAAGCGAAACATCGCATCGAGCGAGCACGTACTCGGATGGAAGCCGGTCTTGTCGATCAGGATGATC
TGGACGAAGAGCATCAGGGGCTCGCGCCAGCCGAACTGTTCGCCAGGCTCAAGGCGCGCATGCCCGACGG
CGAGGATCTCGTCGTGACCCATGGCGATGCCTGCTTGCCGAATATCATGGTGGAAAATGGCCGCTTTTCT
GGATTCATCGACTGTGGCCGGCTGGGTGTGGCGGACCGCTATCAGGACATAGCGTTGGCTACCCGTGATA
TTGCTGAAGAGCTTGGCGGCGAATGGGCTGACCGCTTCCTCGTGCTTTACGGTATCGCCGCTCCCGATTC
GCAGCGCATCGCCTTCTATCGCCTTCTTGACGAGTTCTTCTGAGCGGGACTCTGGGGTTCGAAATGACCG
ACCAAGCGACGCCCAACCTGCCATCACGAGATTTCGATTCCACCGCCGCCTTCTATGAAAGGTTGGGCTT
CGGAATCGTTTTCCGGGACGCCGGCTGGATGATCCTCCAGCGCGGGGATCTCATGCTGGAGTTCTTCGCC
CACCCCAACTTGTTTATTGCAGCTTATAATGGTTACAAATAAAGCAATAGCATCACAAATTTCACAAATA
AAGCATTTTTTTCACTGCATTCTAGTTGTGGTTTGTCCAAACTCATCAATGTATCTTATCATGTCTGTAT
ACCGTCGACCTCTAGCTAGAGCTTGGCGTAATCATGGTCATAGCTGTTTCCTGTGTGAAATTGTTATCCG
CTCACAATTCCACACAACATACGAGCCGGAAGCATAAAGTGTAAAGCCTGGGGTGCCTAATGAGTGAGCT
AACTCACATTAATTGCGTTGCGCTCACTGCCCGCTTTCCAGTCGGGAAACCTGTCGTGCCAGCTGCATTA
ATGAATCGGCCAACGCGCGGGGAGAGGCGGTTTGCGTATTGGGCGCTCTTCCGCTTCCTCGCTCACTGAC
TCGCTGCGCTCGGTCGTTCGGCTGCGGCGAGCGGTATCAGCTCACTCAAAGGCGGTAATACGGTTATCCA
CAGAATCAGGGGATAACGCAGGAAAGAACATGTGAGCAAAAGGCCAGCAAAAGGCCAGGAACCGTAAAAA
GGCCGCGTTGCTGGCGTTTTTCCATAGGCTCCGCCCCCCTGACGAGCATCACAAAAATCGACGCTCAAGT
CAGAGGTGGCGAAACCCGACAGGACTATAAAGATACCAGGCGTTTCCCCCTGGAAGCTCCCTCGTGCGCT
CTCCTGTTCCGACCCTGCCGCTTACCGGATACCTGTCCGCCTTTCTCCCTTCGGGAAGCGTGGCGCTTTC
TCATAGCTCACGCTGTAGGTATCTCAGTTCGGTGTAGGTCGTTCGCTCCAAGCTGGGCTGTGTGCACGAA
CCCCCCGTTCAGCCCGACCGCTGCGCCTTATCCGGTAACTATCGTCTTGAGTCCAACCCGGTAAGACACG
ACTTATCGCCACTGGCAGCAGCCACTGGTAACAGGATTAGCAGAGCGAGGTATGTAGGCGGTGCTACAGA
GTTCTTGAAGTGGTGGCCTAACTACGGCTACACTAGAAGAACAGTATTTGGTATCTGCGCTCTGCTGAAG
CCAGTTACCTTCGGAAAAAGAGTTGGTAGCTCTTGATCCGGCAAACAAACCACCGCTGGTAGCGGTGGTT
TTTTTGTTTGCAAGCAGCAGATTACGCGCAGAAAAAAAGGATCTCAAGAAGATCCTTTGATCTTTTCTAC
GGGGTCTGACGCTCAGTGGAACGAAAACTCACGTTAAGGGATTTTGGTCATGAGATTATCAAAAAGGATC
TTCACCTAGATCCTTTTAAATTAAAAATGAAGTTTTAAATCAATCTAAAGTATATATGAGTAAACTTGGT
CTGACAGTTACCAATGCTTAATCAGTGAGGCACCTATCTCAGCGATCTGTCTATTTCGTTCATCCATAGT
TGCCTGACTCCCCGTCGTGTAGATAACTACGATACGGGAGGGCTTACCATCTGGCCCCAGTGCTGCAATG
ATACCGCGAGACCCACGCTCACCGGCTCCAGATTTATCAGCAATAAACCAGCCAGCCGGAAGGGCCGAGC
GCAGAAGTGGTCCTGCAACTTTATCCGCCTCCATCCAGTCTATTAATTGTTGCCGGGAAGCTAGAGTAAG
TAGTTCGCCAGTTAATAGTTTGCGCAACGTTGTTGCCATTGCTACAGGCATCGTGGTGTCACGCTCGTCG
TTTGGTATGGCTTCATTCAGCTCCGGTTCCCAACGATCAAGGCGAGTTACATGATCCCCCATGTTGTGCA
AAAAAGCGGTTAGCTCCTTCGGTCCTCCGATCGTTGTCAGAAGTAAGTTGGCCGCAGTGTTATCACTCAT
GGTTATGGCAGCACTGCATAATTCTCTTACTGTCATGCCATCCGTAAGATGCTTTTCTGTGACTGGTGAG
TACTCAACCAAGTCATTCTGAGAATAGTGTATGCGGCGACCGAGTTGCTCTTGCCCGGCGTCAATACGGG
ATAATACCGCGCCACATAGCAGAACTTTAAAAGTGCTCATCATTGGAAAACGTTCTTCGGGGCGAAAACT
CTCAAGGATCTTACCGCTGTTGAGATCCAGTTCGATGTAACCCACTCGTGCACCCAACTGATCTTCAGCA
TCTTTTACTTTCACCAGCGTTTCTGGGTGAGCAAAAACAGGAAGGCAAAATGCCGCAAAAAAGGGAATAA
GGGCGACACGGAAATGTTGAATACTCATACTCTTCCTTTTTCAATATTATTGAAGCATTTATCAGGGTTA
TTGTCTCATGAGCGGATACATATTTGAATGTATTTAGAAAAATAAACAAATAGGGGTTCCGCGCACATTT
CCCCGAAAAGTGCCACCTGACGTCGACGGATCGGGAGATCTCCCGATCCCCTATGGTGCACTCTCAGTAC
AATCTGCTCTGATGCCGCATAGTTAAGCCAGTATCTGCTCCCTGCTTGTGTGTTGGAGGTCGCTGAGTAG
TGCGCGAGCAAAATTTAAG
