>Addgene plasmid #145148 | pcDNA3-sACE2v1 | addgene partial sequence | sequence record 288158 | BGH-rev 5'-TAGAAGGCACAGTCGAGG-3'
ACTCGAGTTATCAGGATCCGTCTGCATATGGACTCCAGTCGGTACTCCATCCCACAAAAGAATTCTTGTT
CTGGTCTTTCAGCCAGGTAAATAAGGGCTCAAAGTAGTTGAGCAGTGGCCTTACATTCATGTTCTTTGCT
CCTACAACATTTTCCAATGCTAGGGTCCAGGGTTCTGATTTTCCAAGCCTCAGCATATTGAACAGTTTCT
GTCCAGCTTCTGTAGAGTTTGAGATGTCACATTTGTGCAGAGGGCCTTCATGTTTAGCTGCTTGACAAAG
TGCTTCTTGAAACTGGAATTGGTAAAGGGTCCTTGTGTAATATCGAATGAATGAGTAATCATTAGAAACA
TGGAACAGAGATGCGGGGTCACAGTATGTTTCATCATGGGGCACAGGTTCCACCACCCCAACTATCTCTC
GCTTCATCTCCCACCACTTTTTCATCCACTGGTCTTTGGGAATTTCCCCTTTAAAGACCATCCACCTCCA
CTTCTCTAACATGTAAGTAAATGGCAGAGTCCCAACAATCGTGAGTGCTTGTTTGAGCAGGAAGTTTATT
TCTGTTTCATTGTCTTCTTGAAAATCGGGTGACAGAAGACCAATGGATTTTAAATGCTTAGGTGTGGCTG
CAGAAAGTGACATGATTTCCCCAACAGCTTCATGGAATCCTTCATTAGCTCCATTTCTTAGCAGAAAAGG
TTGTGCAAGATATGCCATATCATACTGGATATGCCCCATCTCATGATGAGCTGTCAGGAAGTCGTCCATT
GTCACCTTTGTGCACATAAGAATCCTGAAGTCGCCCTTCCCCAGGTCCCAAGCTGTGGGATGGCAGACTG
CTTTCTGA
