>Addgene plasmid #145148 | pcDNA3-sACE2v1 | addgene partial sequence | sequence record 288159 | T7 5'-TAATACGACTCACTATAGGG-3'
CTCTTCCTGGCTCCTTCTCAGCCTTGTTGCTGTAACTGCTGCTCAGTCCACCATTGAGGAACAGGCCAAG
ACATTTTTGGACAAGTTTAACGCCGAAGCCGAAGACCTGTTCTATCAAAGTTCACTTGCTTCTTGGAATT
ATAACACCAATATTACTGAAGAGAATGTCCAAAACATGAATAATGCTGGGGACAAATGGTCTGCCTTTTT
AAAGGAACAGTCCACACTTGCCCAAATGTATCCACTACAAGAAATTCAGAATCTCCAAGTCAAGCTTCAG
CTGCAGGCTCTTCAGCAAAATGGGTCTTCAGTGCTCTCAGAAGACAAGAGCAAACGGTTGAACACAATTC
TAAATACAATGAGCACCATCTACAGTACTGGAAAAGTTTGTAACCCAGATAATCCACAAGAATGCTTATT
ACTTGAACCAGGTTTGAATGAAATAATGGCAAACAGTTTAGACTACAATGAGAGGCTCTGGGCTTGGGAA
AGCTGGAGATCTGAGGTCGGCAAGCAGCTGAGGCCATTATATGAAGAGTATGTGGTCTTGAAAAATGAGA
TGGCAAGAGCAAATCATTATGAGGACTATGGGGATTATTGGAGAGGAGACTATGAAGTAAATGGGGTAGA
TGGCTATGACTACAGCCGCGGCCAGTTGATTGAAGATGTGGAACATACCTTTGAAGAGATTAAACCATTA
TATGAACATCTTCATGCCTATGTGAGGGCAAAGTTGATGAATGCCTATCCTTCCTATATCAGTCCAATTG
GATGCCTCCCTGCTCATTTGCTTGGTGAT
